Addgene plasmid #108527: pAJM.773
Purpose: VanRAM + PVanCC-YFP Reporter. Van sensor for use in non-Marionette strain.
Depositing lab: Christopher Voigt. Depositing organization: Massachusetts Institute of Technology. Publication: Escherichia coli "Marionette" strains with 12 highly optimized small-molecule sensors. Meyer AJ, Segall-Shapiro TH, Glassey E, Zhang J, Voigt CA. Nat Chem Biol. 2018 Nov 26. pii: 10.1038/s41589-018-0168-3. doi: 10.1038/s41589-018-0168-3. PubMed 30478458.
Backbone
  Vector backbone: p15A-Kan
  Vector type: Bacterial Expression
Growth in bacteria
  Bacterial resistance: Kanamycin, 50 μg/mL
  Growth temperature: 37°C
  Growth strain: NEB Stable
  Copy number: Low Copy
Gene/Insert
  Gene/Insert name: VanRAM + PVanCC-YFP
  Species: Synthetic
  Cloning method: Gibson Cloning
Terms and licenses: Academic/Nonprofit Terms; Industry Terms: Not Available to Industry
Depositor comments: Please visit https://www.biorxiv.org/content/early/2018/04/10/285866 for bioRxiv preprint.
How to cite: pAJM.773 was a gift from Christopher Voigt (Addgene plasmid # 108527 ; http://n2t.net/addgene:108527 ; RRID:Addgene_108527)
