[The description below was written by a language model from this plasmid's Addgene catalogue record and pLannotate feature annotations shown in this document.]
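Description:
pAJM.773 is a 3,951-nt bacterial expression plasmid built on a p15A-Kan backbone. It carries a complete, self-contained vanillic acid ("Van") sensor intended for E. coli strains that do not already carry the chromosomally integrated Marionette regulator array. It replicates from the p15A origin, which the catalogue lists as low copy and which is compatible with ColE1-type plasmids. Selection is with kanamycin through the aph(3')-Ia KanR gene. Short annotated fragments of a tet promoter, TcR, bom and RSF ori lie next to the origin. They are probably backbone remnants or partial similarity matches rather than functional elements.

The synthetic insert, assembled by Gibson cloning, pairs the regulator VanRAM with a YFP reporter under the cognate output promoter PVanCC. Neither of these two parts is named in the automated feature table. The unannotated stretch downstream of the lacIq promoter fragment (roughly positions 970 to 1800) is a plausible location for the VanRAM coding sequence, which would make that promoter its constitutive driver, though the record does not confirm this. A fragment resembling the J23119 promoter sits near the end of the circular map, just upstream of the sTRSV hammerhead ribozyme and the EYFP coding sequence, and may reflect the core of PVanCC. The ribozyme cleaves itself from the 5′ end of the transcript, which insulates reporter translation from promoter-derived leader sequence.

In the usual logic of such sensors, the repressor silences the output promoter until the inducer relieves it, so fluorescence reports inducer concentration. The plasmid is suited to characterising or deploying the optimised Van sensor in non-Marionette hosts.
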