Features (pLannotate 1.2.2; 11 found; start..end, strand, type, name):
      1..50      +  misc_RNA       sTRSV HHRz: hammerhead ribozyme from the tobacco ringspot virus satellite RNA (Khvorova et al., 2003)
    100..816     +  CDS            EYFP: EYFP is a basic (constitutively fluorescent) green/yellow fluorescent protein published in 1996, derived from Aequorea victoria. It is reported to be a very rapidly-maturing weak dimer with high acid sensitivity.
    893..966     +  promoter       lacIq promoter (fragment): lacI (mutant); In the lacIq allele, a single base change in the promoter boosts expression of the lacI gene about 10-fold.
   1804..1822    -  promoter       tet promoter (fragment): E. coli promoter for tetracycline efflux protein gene
   1832..1952    +  CDS            TcR (fragment): tetracycline efflux protein; tet; confers resistance to tetracycline
   1971..1993    -  rep_origin     RSF ori (fragment): Plasmids containing the RSF 1030 origin of replication can be propagated in E. coli cells that contain additional plasmids with compatible origins.
   2010..2036    +  misc_feature   bom (fragment): basis of mobility region from pBR322
   2135..2190    -  rep_origin     RSF ori (fragment): Plasmids containing the RSF 1030 origin of replication can be propagated in E. coli cells that contain additional plasmids with compatible origins.
   2278..2823    -  rep_origin     p15A ori: Plasmids containing the medium-copy-number p15A origin of replication can be propagated in E. coli cells that contain a second plasmid with the ColE1 origin.
   2912..3727    -  CDS            KanR: aminoglycoside phosphotransferase; aph(3')-Ia; confers resistance to kanamycin in bacteria or G418 (Geneticin®) in eukaryotes
   3911..3935    +  promoter       J23119(SpeI) promoter (fragment): bacterial promoter (Registry of Standard Biological Parts BBa J23119) modified to end with an SpeI site
>Addgene plasmid #108527 | pAJM.773 | addgene full sequence | sequence record 210309 | Addgene NGS Result
CTGTCACCGGATGTGCTTTCCGGTCTGATGAGTCCGTGAGGACGAAACAGCCTCTACAAATAATTTTGTT
TAATACTAGAGAAAGAGGGGAAATACTAGATGGTGAGCAAGGGCGAGGAGCTGTTCACCGGGGTGGTGCC
CATCCTGGTCGAGCTGGACGGCGACGTAAACGGCCACAAGTTCAGCGTGTCCGGCGAGGGCGAGGGCGAT
GCCACCTACGGCAAGCTGACCCTGAAGTTCATCTGCACCACAGGCAAGCTGCCCGTGCCCTGGCCCACCC
TCGTGACCACCTTCGGCTACGGCCTGCAATGCTTCGCCCGCTACCCCGACCACATGAAGCTGCACGACTT
CTTCAAGTCCGCCATGCCCGAAGGCTACGTCCAGGAGCGCACCATCTTCTTCAAGGACGACGGCAACTAC
AAGACCCGCGCCGAGGTGAAGTTCGAGGGCGACACCCTGGTGAACCGCATCGAGCTGAAGGGCATCGACT
TCAAGGAGGACGGCAACATCCTGGGGCACAAGCTGGAGTACAACTACAACAGCCACAACGTCTATATCAT
GGCCGACAAGCAGAAGAACGGCATCAAGGTGAACTTCAAGATCCGCCACAACATCGAGGACGGCAGCGTG
CAGCTCGCCGACCACTACCAGCAGAACACCCCAATCGGCGACGGCCCCGTGCTGCTGCCCGACAACCACT
ACCTTAGCTACCAGTCCGCCCTGAGCAAAGACCCCAACGAGAAGCGCGATCACATGGTCCTACTGGAGTT
CGTGACCGCCGCCGGGATCACTCTCGGCATGGACGAGCTGTACAAGTAACTCGGTACCAAATTCCAGAAA
AGAGGCCTCCCGAAAGGGGGGCCTTTTTTCGTTTTGGTCCAATGGCGGCGCGCCATCGAATGGTGCAAAA
CCTTTCGCGGTATGGCATGATAGCGCCCGGAAGAGAGTCAATTCAGGGGGGTGAATAATGGACATGCCTC
GTATTAAACCGGGTCAGCGTGTTATGATGGCACTGCGTAAAATGATTGCAAGCGGTGAAATCAAAAGTGG
TGAACGTATTGCAGAAATTCCGACCGCAGCAGCACTGGGTGTTAGCCGTATGCCGGTTCGTATCGCACTG
CGTTCACTGGAACAAGAAGGTCTGGTTGTTCGTCTGGGTGCACGTGGTTATGCAGCCCGTGGTGTTAGCA
GCGATCAGATTCGTGATGCAATTGAAGTTCGTGGTGTTCTGGAAGGTTTTGCAGCACGTCGTCTGGCAGA
ACGTGGTATGACCGCAGAAACCCATGCACGTTTTGTTGTACTGATTGCAGAAGGTGAAGCACTGTTTGCA
GCCGGTCGCCTGAATGGTGAAGATCTGGATCGTTATGCCGCATATAATCAGGCATTTCATGATACCCTGG
TTAGCGCAGCAGGTAATGGTGCAGTTGAAAGCGCACTGGCACGTAATGGTTTTGAACCGTTTGCAGCAGC
CGGTGCACTGGCCCTGGATCTGATGGACCTGTCTGCCGAATATGAACATCTGCTGGCAGCACATCGTCAG
CATCAGGCAGTTCTGGATGCAGTTAGCTGTGGTGATGCCGAAGGTGCAGAACGTATTATGCGTGATCATG
CACTGGCAGCAATTCGTAATGCAAAAGTTTTTGAAGCAGCAGCAAGCGCAGGCGCACCGCTGGGTGCAGC
ATGGTCAATTCGTGCAGATTGATAAGGATCCTAATTGGTAACGAATCAGACAATTGACGGCTCGAGGGAG
TAGCATAGGGTTTGCAGAATCCCTGCTTCGTCCATTTGACAGGCACATTATGCATCGATGATAAGCTGTC
AAACATGAGCAGATCCTCTACGCCAGACGCATCGTGGCCGGCATCACCGGCGCCACAGGTGCGGTTGCTG
GCGCCTATATCGCCGACATCACCGATGGGGAAGATCGGGCTCGCCACTTCGGGCTCATGAGCAAATATTT
TATCTGAGGTGCTTCCTCGCTCACTGACTCGCTGCACGAGGCAGACCTCAGCGCTAGCGGAGTGTATACT
GGCTTACTATGTTGGCACTGATGAGGGTGTCAGTGAAGTGCTTCATGTGGCAGGAGAAAAAAGGCTGCAC
CGGTGCGTCAGCAGAATATGTGATACAGGATATATTCCGCTTCCTCGCTCACTGACTCGCTACGCTCGGT
CGTTCGACTGCGGCGAGCGGAAATGGCTTACGAACGGGGCGGAGATTTCCTGGAAGATGCCAGGAAGATA
CTTAACAGGGAAGTGAGAGGGCCGCGGCAAAGCCGTTTTTCCATAGGCTCCGCCCCCCTGACAAGCATCA
CGAAATCTGACGCTCAAATCAGTGGTGGCGAAACCCGACAGGACTATAAAGATACCAGGCGTTTCCCCCT
GGCGGCTCCCTCGTGCGCTCTCCTGTTCCTGCCTTTCGGTTTACCGGTGTCATTCCGCTGTTATGGCCGC
GTTTGTCTCATTCCACGCCTGACACTCAGTTCCGGGTAGGCAGTTCGCTCCAAGCTGGACTGTATGCACG
AACCCCCCGTTCAGTCCGACCGCTGCGCCTTATCCGGTAACTATCGTCTTGAGTCCAACCCGGAAAGACA
TGCAAAAGCACCACTGGCAGCAGCCACTGGTAATTGATTTAGAGGAGTTAGTCTTGAAGTCATGCGCCGG
TTAAGGCTAAACTGAAAGGACAAGTTTTGGTGACTGCGCTCCTCCAAGCCAGTTACCTCGGTTCAAAGAG
TTGGTAGCTCAGAGAACCTTCGAAAAACCGCCCTGCAAGGCGGTTTTTTCGTTTTCAGAGCAAGAGATTA
CGCGCAGACCAAAACGATCTCAAGAAGATCATCTTATTAAGGGGTCTGACGCTCAGTGGAACGAAAAATC
AATCTAAAGTATATATGAGTAAACTTGGTCTGACAGTTACCTTAGAAAAACTCATCGAGCATCAAATGAA
ACTGCAATTTATTCATATCAGGATTATCAATACCATATTTTTGAAAAAGCCGTTTCTGTAATGAAGGAGA
AAACTCACCGAGGCAGTTCCATAGGATGGCAAGATCCTGGTATCGGTCTGCGATTCCGACTCGTCCAACA
TCAATACAACCTATTAATTTCCCCTCGTCAAAAATAAGGTTATCAAGTGAGAAATCACCATGAGTGACGA
CTGAATCCGGTGAGAATGGCAAAAGCTTATGCATTTCTTTCCAGACTTGTTCAACAGGCCAGCCATTACG
CTCGTCATCAAAATCACTCGCATCAACCAAACCGTTATTCATTCGTGATTGCGCCTGAGCGAGACGAAAT
ACGCGATCGCTGTTAAAAGGACAATTACAAACAGGAATCGAATGCAACCGGCGCAGGAACACTGCCAGCG
CATCAACAATATTTTCACCTGAATCAGGATATTCTTCTAATACCTGGAATGCTGTTTTCCCGGGGATCGC
AGTGGTGAGTAACCATGCATCATCAGGAGTACGGATAAAATGCTTGATGGTCGGAAGAGGCATAAATTCC
GTCAGCCAGTTTAGTCTGACCATCTCATCTGTAACATCATTGGCAACGCTACCTTTGCCATGTTTCAGAA
ACAACTCTGGCGCATCGGGCTTCCCATACAATCGATAGATTGTCGCACCTGATTGCCCGACATTATCGCG
AGCCCATTTATACCCATATAAATCAGCATCCATGTTGGAATTTAATCGCGGCCTGGAGCAAGACGTTTCC
CGTTGAATATGGCTCATAACACCCCTTGTATTACTGTTTATGTAAGCAGACAGTTTTATTGTTCATGATG
ATATATTTTTATCTTGTGCAATGTACATCAGAGATTTTGAGACACAACCAATTATTGAAGGCCTCCCTAA
CGGGGGGCCTTTTTTTGTTTCTGGTCTCCCGCTTAACGATCGTTGGCTGATTGGATCCAATTGACAGCTA
GCTCAGTCCTAGGTACCATTGGATCCAATAG
